Addgene plasmid #147952: pT7-EGFP-C1-HsNanos1-del213-267_X
Purpose: Mammalian Expression of HsNanos1-del213-267
Depositing lab: Elisa Izaurralde. Depositing organization: Max Planck Institute for Developmental Biology. Publication: Structural basis for the Nanos-mediated recruitment of the CCR4-NOT complex and translational repression. Bhandari D, Raisch T, Weichenrieder O, Jonas S, Izaurralde E. Genes Dev. 2014 Apr 15;28(8):888-901. doi: 10.1101/gad.237289.113. PubMed 24736845.
Backbone
  Vector backbone: Unknown
  Vector type: Mammalian Expression
Growth in bacteria
  Bacterial resistance: Kanamycin, 50 μg/mL
  Growth temperature: 37°C
  Growth strain: DH5alpha
  Copy number: High Copy
Gene/Insert
  Gene/Insert name: HsNanos1-del213-267
  Species: H. sapiens (human)
  Entrez Gene: NANOS1 (a.k.a. RP11-498J9.3, NOS1)
  Cloning method: Unknown
Terms and licenses: Academic/Nonprofit Terms; Industry Terms: Not Available to Industry
Depositor comments: synthesized DNA from GeneArt. Codon optimized for Expression in human cells. Plasmids from this collection were made available to the research community and donated after the lab closed. Please note that the sequence provided by the depositing laboratory may be theoretical/predicted or based on Sanger sequencing results. There may be discrepancies between sequencing results obtained by Addgene and the depositor sequence. If an Addgene verified sequence is not available, please contact before placing your order to request that our lab fully sequence the plasmid.
How to cite: pT7-EGFP-C1-HsNanos1-del213-267_X was a gift from Elisa Izaurralde (Addgene plasmid # 147952 ; http://n2t.net/addgene:147952 ; RRID:Addgene_147952)
