[The description below was written by a language model from this plasmid's Addgene catalogue record and pLannotate feature annotations shown in this document.]
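Description:
pT7-EGFP-C1-HsNanos1-del213-267_X is a 5,489-nt mammalian expression plasmid encoding an N-terminally EGFP-tagged deletion mutant of human NANOS1. The catalogue lists the backbone as unknown, but the name and feature layout point to an EGFP-C1-type vector modified to carry a T7 promoter. It is maintained in E. coli through a high-copy ColE1/pUC origin and selected with kanamycin. The single NeoR/KanR gene (Tn5 aminoglycoside phosphotransferase) lies downstream of both a bacterial bla-type promoter and the SV40 enhancer/early promoter and ends in an HSV TK polyadenylation signal. The same marker can therefore also confer G418 resistance in mammalian cells. An f1 origin is also present. Several short annotated fragments (HIV-1 LTR, SV40 large T antigen, ble, bGH poly(A)) are probably sequence-similarity hits within standard backbone regions rather than functional elements.

In the expression cassette, the CMV immediate early enhancer and promoter are followed by a T7 promoter that could support in vitro transcription. Next comes the EGFP coding sequence, joined through a short multiple-cloning-site remnant to the NANOS1 fragment, and the unit is terminated by the SV40 poly(A) signal. The insert was made from synthesized DNA codon-optimized for human cells, and the name indicates that it lacks residues 213–267. NANOS1 is described as a translational repressor that acts on mRNA 3′ UTRs together with PUM2. The associated study concerns Nanos-mediated recruitment of the CCR4-NOT complex, so this construct presumably serves as a deletion variant for mapping regions needed for that interaction or for repression in transfected human cells. The record does not state which functional domain the deletion removes. The sequence is depositor-supplied and may be theoretical.
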