Features (pLannotate 1.2.2; 18 found; start..end, strand, type, name):
     61..364     +  enhancer       CMV enhancer: human cytomegalovirus immediate early enhancer
    365..568     +  promoter       CMV promoter: human cytomegalovirus (CMV) immediate early promoter
    564..597     +  LTR            5' LTR (truncated) (fragment): truncated 5' long terminal repeat (LTR) from HIV-1
    613..631     +  promoter       T7 promoter: promoter for bacteriophage T7 RNA polymerase
    665..1381    +  CDS            EGFP: EGFP is a basic (constitutively fluorescent) green fluorescent protein published in 1996, derived from Aequorea victoria. It is reported to be a rapidly-maturing weak dimer with moderate acid sensitivity.
   1382..1402    +  misc_feature   MCS (fragment): multiple cloning site
   1403..2113    +  CDS            NANOS1 (fragment): NANO1_HUMAN - Also known as NOS1. Experimental evidence at protein level: Swiss-Prot protein existence level 1. May act as a translational repressor which regulates translation of specific mRNAs by forming a complex with PUM2 that associates with the 3'-UTR of mRNA targets. Capable of interfering with the proadhesive and anti-invasive functions of E-cadherin. Up-regulates the production of MMP14 to promote tumor cell invasion. From Homo sapiens (Human).
   2117..2153    +  misc_feature   MCS (fragment): multiple cloning site
   2170..2254    +  CDS            large T antigen (fragment): large T antigen from SV40 (simian virus 40)
   2277..2398    +  polyA_signal   SV40 poly(A) signal: SV40 polyadenylation signal
   2432..2860    -  rep_origin     f1 ori (sequence partly withheld): f1 bacteriophage origin of replication; arrow indicates direction of (+) strand synthesis
   2887..2991    +  promoter       AmpR promoter: bla
   2993..3350    +  promoter       SV40 promoter: SV40 enhancer and early promoter
   3385..4179    +  CDS            NeoR/KanR: aminoglycoside phosphotransferase from Tn5; aph(3')-II (or nptII); confers resistance to neomycin, kanamycin, and G418 (Geneticin®)
   4200..4352    +  CDS            ble (fragment): BLE_KLEPN - Experimental evidence at protein level: Swiss-Prot protein existence level 1. Binding protein with a strong affinity to the bleomycin family of antibiotics. Binds to CL990; an antimitotic-antibiotic compound. From Klebsiella pneumoniae.
   4411..4458    +  polyA_signal   HSV TK poly(A) signal: herpes simplex virus thymidine kinase polyadenylation signal (Cole and Stacy, 1985)
   4549..4565    -  polyA_signal   bGH poly(A) signal (fragment): bovine growth hormone polyadenylation signal
   4787..5375    +  rep_origin     ori: high-copy-number ColE1/pMB1/pBR322/pUC origin of replication
>Addgene plasmid #147952 | pT7-EGFP-C1-HsNanos1-del213-267_X | depositor full sequence | sequence record 290399 | Full Sequence
TAGTTATTAATAGTAATCAATTACGGGGTCATTAGTTCATAGCCCATATATGGAGTTCCGCGTTACATAA
CTTACGGTAAATGGCCCGCCTGGCTGACCGCCCAACGACCCCCGCCCATTGACGTCAATAATGACGTATG
TTCCCATAGTAACGCCAATAGGGACTTTCCATTGACGTCAATGGGTGGAGTATTTACGGTAAACTGCCCA
CTTGGCAGTACATCAAGTGTATCATATGCCAAGTACGCCCCCTATTGACGTCAATGACGGTAAATGGCCC
GCCTGGCATTATGCCCAGTACATGACCTTATGGGACTTTCCTACTTGGCAGTACATCTACGTATTAGTCA
TCGCTATTACCATGGTGATGCGGTTTTGGCAGTACATCAATGGGCGTGGATAGCGGTTTGACTCACGGGG
ATTTCCAAGTCTCCACCCCATTGACGTCAATGGGAGTTTGTTTTGGCACCAAAATCAACGGGACTTTCCA
AAATGTCGTAACAACTCCGCCCCATTGACGCAAATGGGCGGTAGGCGTGTACGGTGGGAGGTCTATATAA
GCAGAGCTCTCTGGCTAACTAGAGAACCCACTGCTTACTGGCTTATCGAAATTAATACGACTCACTATAG
GGAGACCCAAGCTCTAGCGCTACCGGTCGCCACCATGGTGAGCAAGGGCGAGGAGCTGTTCACCGGGGTG
GTGCCCATCCTGGTCGAGCTGGACGGCGACGTAAACGGCCACAAGTTCAGCGTGTCCGGCGAGGGCGAGG
GCGATGCCACCTACGGCAAGCTGACCCTGAAGTTCATCTGCACCACCGGCAAGCTGCCCGTGCCCTGGCC
CACCCTCGTGACCACCCTGACCTACGGCGTGCAGTGCTTCAGCCGCTACCCCGACCACATGAAGCAGCAC
GACTTCTTCAAGTCCGCCATGCCCGAAGGCTACGTCCAGGAGCGCACCATCTTCTTCAAGGACGACGGCA
ACTACAAGACCCGCGCCGAGGTGAAGTTCGAGGGCGACACCCTGGTGAACCGCATCGAGCTGAAGGGCAT
CGACTTCAAGGAGGACGGCAACATCCTGGGGCACAAGCTGGAGTACAACTACAACAGCCACAACGTCTAT
ATCATGGCCGACAAGCAGAAGAACGGCATCAAGGTGAACTTCAAGATCCGCCACAACATCGAGGACGGCA
GCGTGCAGCTCGCCGACCACTACCAGCAGAACACCCCCATCGGCGACGGCCCCGTGCTGCTGCCCGACAA
CCACTACCTGAGCACCCAGTCCGCCCTGAGCAAAGACCCCAACGAGAAGCGCGATCACATGGTCCTGCTG
GAGTTCGTGACCGCCGCCGGGATCACTCTCGGCATGGACGAGCTGTACAAGTCCGGACTCAGATCTCGAG
CTATGGAAGCCTTCCCATGGGCCCCCAGATCCCCCAGAAGAGGCAGAGCACCTCCTCCCATGGCCCTGGT
GCCAAGCGCCAGATATGTGTCTGCCCCTGGACCTGCCCACCCCCAGCCTTTCAGCAGCTGGAACGATTAC
CTGGGCCTGGCCACCCTGATCACCAAGGCCGTGGATGGCGAGCCCAGATTCGGATGTGCCAGAGGCGGAA
ATGGCGGCGGAGGCAGCCCTCCTAGTAGCAGCAGCAGCTCCTGTTGCAGCCCTCACACAGGCGCTGGACC
TGGCGCTCTGGGACCTGCACTGGGCCCACCTGACTACGACGAGGACGACGACGATGACAGCGACGAGCCT
GGCAGCAGAGGCAGATACCTGGGCTCTGCCCTGGAACTGCGGGCTCTGGAACTGTGTGCCGGACCTGCTG
AAGCCGGCCTGCTGGAAGAGAGATTCGCCGAGCTGAGCCCCTTCGCCGGCAGAGCTGCAGCAGTGCTGCT
GGGATGTGCTCCTGCTGCCGCAGCCGCCGCTACAACAACATCTGAGGCCACCCCTCGGGAAGAGAGGGCT
CCTGCTTGGGCCGCTGAACCTAGACTGCATGCTGCCTCTGGCGCCGCTGCTGCAAGACTGCTGAAACCCG
AACTGCAAAGCAAGGTGCCCCCTCCACCAGCTAGACCCCCTCCAAGATCTGCCAGAGATGGCCCCCCTGG
CAAGAAGCTGAGATAAGAATTCTGCAGTCGACGGTACCGCGGGCCCGGGATCCACCGGATCTAGATAACT
GATCATAATCAGCCATACCACATTTGTAGAGGTTTTACTTGCTTTAAAAAACCTCCCACACCTCCCCCTG
AACCTGAAACATAAAATGAATGCAATTGTTGTTGTTAACTTGTTTATTGCAGCTTATAATGGTTACAAAT
AAAGCAATAGCATCACAAATTTCACAAATAAAGCATTTTTTTCACTGCATTCTAGTTGTGGTTTGTCCAA
ACTCATCAATGTATCTTAACGCGTAAATTGTAAGCGTTAATATTTTGTTAAAATTCGCGTTAAATTTTTG
TTAAATCAGCTCATTTTTTAACCAATAGGCCGAAATCGGCAAAATCCCTTATAAATCAAAAGAATAGACC
GAGATAGGGT
[37 nt withheld, positions 2531-2567]
AAAGAACGTGGACTCCAACGTCAAAGG
[49 nt withheld, positions 2595-2643]
T
[91 nt withheld, positions 2645-2735]
G
[124 nt withheld, positions 2737-2860]
CAGGTGGCACTTTTCGGGGAAATGTGCGCGGAACCCCTATTTGTTTATTTTTCTAAATACATTCAAATAT
GTATCCGCTCATGAGACAATAACCCTGATAAATGCTTCAATAATATTGAAAAAGGAAGAGTCCTGAGGCG
GAAAGAACCAGCTGTGGAATGTGTGTCAGTTAGGGTGTGGAAAGTCCCCAGGCTCCCCAGCAGGCAGAAG
TATGCAAAGCATGCATCTCAATTAGTCAGCAACCAGGTGTGGAAAGTCCCCAGGCTCCCCAGCAGGCAGA
AGTATGCAAAGCATGCATCTCAATTAGTCAGCAACCATAGTCCCGCCCCTAACTCCGCCCATCCCGCCCC
TAACTCCGCCCAGTTCCGCCCATTCTCCGCCCCATGGCTGACTAATTTTTTTTATTTATGCAGAGGCCGA
GGCCGCCTCGGCCTCTGAGCTATTCCAGAAGTAGTGAGGAGGCTTTTTTGGAGGCCTAGGCTTTTGCAAA
GATCGATCAAGAGACAGGATGAGGATCGTTTCGCATGATTGAACAAGATGGATTGCACGCAGGTTCTCCG
GCCGCTTGGGTGGAGAGGCTATTCGGCTATGACTGGGCACAACAGACAATCGGCTGCTCTGATGCCGCCG
TGTTCCGGCTGTCAGCGCAGGGGCGCCCGGTTCTTTTTGTCAAGACCGACCTGTCCGGTGCCCTGAATGA
ACTGCAAGACGAGGCAGCGCGGCTATCGTGGCTGGCCACGACGGGCGTTCCTTGCGCAGCTGTGCTCGAC
GTTGTCACTGAAGCGGGAAGGGACTGGCTGCTATTGGGCGAAGTGCCGGGGCAGGATCTCCTGTCATCTC
ACCTTGCTCCTGCCGAGAAAGTATCCATCATGGCTGATGCAATGCGGCGGCTGCATACGCTTGATCCGGC
TACCTGCCCATTCGACCACCAAGCGAAACATCGCATCGAGCGAGCACGTACTCGGATGGAAGCCGGTCTT
GTCGATCAGGATGATCTGGACGAAGAGCATCAGGGGCTCGCGCCAGCCGAACTGTTCGCCAGGCTCAAGG
CGAGCATGCCCGACGGCGAGGATCTCGTCGTGACCCATGGCGATGCCTGCTTGCCGAATATCATGGTGGA
AAATGGCCGCTTTTCTGGATTCATCGACTGTGGCCGGCTGGGTGTGGCGGACCGCTATCAGGACATAGCG
TTGGCTACCCGTGATATTGCTGAAGAGCTTGGCGGCGAATGGGCTGACCGCTTCCTCGTGCTTTACGGTA
TCGCCGCTCCCGATTCGCAGCGCATCGCCTTCTATCGCCTTCTTGACGAGTTCTTCTGAGCGGGACTCTG
GGGTTCGAAATGACCGACCAAGCGACGCCCAACCTGCCATCACGAGATTTCGATTCCACCGCCGCCTTCT
ATGAAAGGTTGGGCTTCGGAATCGTTTTCCGGGACGCCGGCTGGATGATCCTCCAGCGCGGGGATCTCAT
GCTGGAGTTCTTCGCCCACCCTAGGGGGAGGCTAACTGAAACACGGAAGGAGACAATACCGGAAGGAACC
CGCGCTATGACGGCAATAAAAAGACAGAATAAAACGCACGGTGTTGGGTCGTTTGTTCATAAACGCGGGG
TTCGGTCCCAGGGCTGGCACTCTGTCGATACCCCACCGAGACCCCATTGGGGCCAATACGCCCGCGTTTC
TTCCTTTTCCCCACCCCACCCCCCAAGTTCGGGTGAAGGCCCAGGGCTCGCAGCCAACGTCGGGGCGGCA
GGCCCTGCCATAGCCTCAGGTTACTCATATATACTTTAGATTGATTTAAAACTTCATTTTTAATTTAAAA
GGATCTAGGTGAAGATCCTTTTTGATAATCTCATGACCAAAATCCCTTAACGTGAGTTTTCGTTCCACTG
AGCGTCAGACCCCGTAGAAAAGATCAAAGGATCTTCTTGAGATCCTTTTTTTCTGCGCGTAATCTGCTGC
TTGCAAACAAAAAAACCACCGCTACCAGCGGTGGTTTGTTTGCCGGATCAAGAGCTACCAACTCTTTTTC
CGAAGGTAACTGGCTTCAGCAGAGCGCAGATACCAAATACTGTCCTTCTAGTGTAGCCGTAGTTAGGCCA
CCACTTCAAGAACTCTGTAGCACCGCCTACATACCTCGCTCTGCTAATCCTGTTACCAGTGGCTGCTGCC
AGTGGCGATAAGTCGTGTCTTACCGGGTTGGACTCAAGACGATAGTTACCGGATAAGGCGCAGCGGTCGG
GCTGAACGGGGGGTTCGTGCACACAGCCCAGCTTGGAGCGAACGACCTACACCGAACTGAGATACCTACA
GCGTGAGCTATGAGAAAGCGCCACGCTTCCCGAAGGGAGAAAGGCGGACAGGTATCCGGTAAGCGGCAGG
GTCGGAACAGGAGAGCGCACGAGGGAGCTTCCAGGGGGAAACGCCTGGTATCTTTATAGTCCTGTCGGGT
TTCGCCACCTCTGACTTGAGCGTCGATTTTTGTGATGCTCGTCAGGGGGGCGGAGCCTATGGAAAAACGC
CAGCAACGCGGCCTTTTTACGGTTCCTGGCCTTTTGCTGGCCTTTTGCTCACATGTTCTTTCCTGCGTTA
TCCCCTGATTCTGTGGATAACCGTATTACCGCCATGCAT
